Addgene plasmid #162982: C453-E26: attB4-T7p>-attB5
Purpose: Gateway attB4/attB1r entry clone for bacterial expression using the bacteriophage T7 promoter
Depositing lab: Dominic Esposito. Depositing organization: National Cancer Institute (NCI). Publication: Combinatorial assembly of clone libraries using site-specific recombination. Wall VE, Garvey LA, Mehalko JL, Procter LV, Esposito D. Methods Mol Biol. 2014;1116:193-208. doi: 10.1007/978-1-62703-764-8_14. PubMed 24395366.
Backbone
  Vector backbone: pDonr215
  Vector type: Synthetic Biology
Growth in bacteria
  Bacterial resistance: Kanamycin, 50 μg/mL
  Growth temperature: 37°C
  Growth strain: DH5alpha
  Copy number: High Copy
Gene/Insert
  Gene/Insert name: bacteriophage T7 promoter
  Species: bacteriophage T7
  Cloning method: Gateway Cloning
Terms and licenses: Academic/Nonprofit Terms; Industry Terms: Not Available to Industry
How to cite: C453-E26: attB4-T7p>-attB5 was a gift from Dominic Esposito (Addgene plasmid # 162982 ; http://n2t.net/addgene:162982 ; RRID:Addgene_162982)
