[The description below was written by a language model from this plasmid's Addgene catalogue record and pLannotate feature annotations shown in this document.]
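Description:
C453-E26: attB4-T7p>-attB5 is a small (about 2.4 kb) Gateway entry clone built in the pDonr215 donor backbone. It is intended as a promoter module for multi-fragment combinatorial assembly of bacterial expression constructs. It is propagated in E. coli from a high-copy ColE1/pUC-type origin and selected with kanamycin through an aph(3')-Ia aminoglycoside phosphotransferase gene. The rrnB T1 and T2 transcription terminators lie next to the recombination cassette, an arrangement typically used in donor-derived vectors to insulate the insert from read-through transcription originating in the backbone.

The payload is the bacteriophage T7 promoter, annotated immediately upstream of a lac operator, so the element is a T7lac arrangement. Transcription requires T7 RNA polymerase, can be repressed by lac repressor and is relieved by IPTG. A short region between the promoter and the attB4 site matches a fragment of the tetracycline resistance gene; this is probably leftover sequence carried over from the source vector of the promoter rather than a functional marker. The cassette is bounded by attB4 and attB5 core sequences embedded in attL-like flanks, as expected for an entry clone produced by a BP reaction and ready for LR recombination. The construct name gives attB4/attB5 sites, in agreement with the feature table, whereas the catalogue purpose line describes an attB4/attB1r clone; the record does not resolve this discrepancy. In use, the promoter module would be recombined with compatible entry clones carrying tags or open reading frames into a destination vector, placing T7-driven, IPTG-inducible control upstream of a gene of interest.
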