Features (pLannotate 1.2.2; 11 found; start..end, strand, type, name):
      6..91      +  protein_bind   attL1 (fragment): mutant version of attL; recombination site for the Gateway® LR reaction LR Clonase™
     82..102     +  protein_bind   attB5: mutant version of attB; core recombination site for the Gateway® BP reaction BP Clonase™
    118..142     -  protein_bind   lac operator: The lac repressor binds to the lac operator to inhibit transcription in E. coli. This inhibition can be relieved by adding lactose or isopropyl-β-D-thiogalactopyranoside (IPTG). lac repressor encoded by lacI
    143..161     -  promoter       T7 promoter: promoter for bacteriophage T7 RNA polymerase
    187..291     +  CDS            TcR (fragment): tetracycline efflux protein; tet; confers resistance to tetracycline
    294..314     -  protein_bind   attB4: mutant version of attB; core recombination site for the Gateway® BP reaction BP Clonase™
    305..390     -  protein_bind   attL1 (fragment): mutant version of attL; recombination site for the Gateway® LR reaction LR Clonase™
    440..483     -  terminator     rrnB T1 terminator: Escherichia coli rrnB; transcription terminator T1 from the E. coli rrnB gene
    615..642     +  terminator     rrnB T2 terminator: transcription terminator T2 from the E. coli rrnB gene
    777..1365    -  rep_origin     ori: high-copy-number ColE1/pMB1/pBR322/pUC origin of replication
   1508..2317    -  CDS            KanR: aminoglycoside phosphotransferase; aph(3')-Ia; confers resistance to kanamycin in bacteria or G418 (Geneticin®) in eukaryotes
>Addgene plasmid #162982 | C453-E26: attB4-T7p>-attB5 | addgene full sequence | sequence record 330612 | Addgene NGS Result
AGCTCCAAATAATGATTTTATTTTGACTGATAGTGACCTGTTCGTTGCAACAAATTGATAAGCAATGCTT
TTTTATAATGCCAACTTTGTATACAAAAGTTGGCTTATTTCTAGAGGGGAATTGTTATCCGCTCACAATT
CCCCTATAGTGAGTCGTATTAATTTCGCGGGATCGAGATCGATCTCGATCCTCTACGCCGGACGCATCGT
GGCCGGCATCACCGGCGCCACAGGTGCGGTTGCTGGCGCCTATATCGCCGACATCACCGATGGGGAAGAT
CGGGCTCGCCAGCCAACTTTTCTATACAAAGTTGGCATTATAAAAAAGCATTGCTTATCAATTTGTTGCA
ACGAACAGGTCACTATCAGTCAAAATAAAATCATTATTTGGAGCTCCATGGTAGCGTTAACGCGAGAGTA
GGGAACTGCCAGGCATCAAATAAAACGAAAGGCTCAGTCGGAAGACTGGGCCTTTCGTTTTATCTGTTGT
TTGTCGGTGAACGCTCTCCTGAGTAGGACAAATCCGCCGGGAGCGGATTTGAACGTTGTGAAGCAACGGC
CCGGAGGGTGGCGGGCAGGACGCCCGCCATAAACTGCCAGGCATCAAACTAAGCAGAAGGCCATCCTGAC
GGATGGCCTTTTTGCGTTTCTACAAACTCTTCCTGGCTAGCGGTAATACGGTTATCCACAGAATCAGGGG
ATAACGCAGGAAAGAACATGTGAGCAAAAGGCCAGCAAAAGGCCAGGAACCGTAAAAAGGCCGCGTTGCT
GGCGTTTTTCCATAGGCTCCGCCCCCCTGACGAGCATCACAAAAATCGACGCTCAAGTCAGAGGTGGCGA
AACCCGACAGGACTATAAAGATACCAGGCGTTTCCCCCTGGAAGCTCCCTCGTGCGCTCTCCTGTTCCGA
CCCTGCCGCTTACCGGATACCTGTCCGCCTTTCTCCCTTCGGGAAGCGTGGCGCTTTCTCATAGCTCACG
CTGTAGGTATCTCAGTTCGGTGTAGGTCGTTCGCTCCAAGCTGGGCTGTGTGCACGAACCCCCCGTTCAG
CCCGACCGCTGCGCCTTATCCGGTAACTATCGTCTTGAGTCCAACCCGGTAAGACACGACTTATCGCCAC
TGGCAGCAGCCACTGGTAACAGGATTAGCAGAGCGAGGTATGTAGGCGGTGCTACAGAGTTCTTGAAGTG
GTGGCCTAACTACGGCTACACTAGAAGAACAGTATTTGGTATCTGCGCTCTGCTGAAGCCAGTTACCTTC
GGAAAAAGAGTTGGTAGCTCTTGATCCGGCAAACAAACCACCGCTGGTAGCGGTGGTTTTTTTGTTTGCA
AGCAGCAGATTACGCGCAGAAAAAAAGGATCTCAAGAAGATCCTTTGATCTTTTCTACGGGGTCTGACGC
TCAGTGGAACGAAAACTCACGTTAAGGGATTTTGGTCATGAGCTTGCGCCGTCCCGTCAAGTCAGCGTAA
TGCTCTGCCGGTGTTACAACCAATTAACCAATTCTGATTAGAAAAACTCATCGAGCATCAAATGAAACTG
CAATTTATTCATATCAGGATTATCAATACCATATTTTTGAAAAAGCCGTTTCTGTAATGAAGGAGAAAAC
TCACCGAGGCAGTTCCATAGGATGGCAAGATCCTGGTATCGGTCTGCGATTCCGACTCGTCCAACATCAA
TACAACCTATTAATTTCCCCTCGTCAAAAATAAGGTTATCAAGTGAGAAATCACCATGAGTGACGACTGA
ATCCGGCGAGAATGGCAAAAGTTTATGCATTTCTTTCCAGACTTGTTCAACAGGCCAGCCATTACGCTCG
TCATCAAAATCACTCGCATCAACCAAACCGTTATTCATTCGTGATTGCGCCTGAGCGAGACGAAATACGC
GATCGCTGTTAAAAGGACAATTACAAACAGGAATCGAATGCAACCGGCGCAGGAACACTGCCAGCGCATC
AACAATATTTTCACCTGAATCAGGATATTCTTCTAATACCTGGAATGCTGTTTTTCCGGGGATCGCAGTG
GTGAGTAACCATGCATCATCAGGAGTACGGATAAAATGCTTGATGGTCGGAAGAGGCATAAATTCCGTCA
GCCAGTTTAGTCTGACCATCTCATCTGTAACATCATTGGCAACGCTACCTTTGCCATGTTTCAGAAACAA
CTCTGGCGCATCGGGCTTCCCATACAAGCGATAGATTGTCGCACCTGATTGCCCGACATTATCGCGAGCC
CATTTATACCCATATAAATCAGCATCCATGTTGGAATTTAATCGCGGCCTCGACGTTTCCCGTTGAATAT
GGCTCATAACACCCCTTGTATTACTGTTTATGTAAGCAGACAGTTTTATTGTTCATGATGATATATTTTT
ATCTTGTGCAATGTAACATCAGAGATTTTGAGACACGGGCCCTGCGCCCTGCAGCTCTAG
